>Addgene plasmid #77758 | POMK gRNA (BRDN0001146370) | addgene full sequence | sequence record 188362 | Addgene Assembled Sequence
CCCGGGTGCAAAGATGGATAAAGTTTTAAACAGAGAGGAATCTTTGCAGCTAATGGACCTTCTAGGTCTT
GAAAGGAGTGGGAATTGGCTCCGGTGCCCGTCAGTGGGCAGAGCGCACATCGCCCACAGTCCCCGAGAAG
TTGGGGGGAGGGGTCGGCAATTGATCCGGTGCCTAGAGAAGGTGGCGCGGGGTAAACTGGGAAAGTGATG
TCGTGTACTGGCTCCGCCTTTTTCCCGAGGGTGGGGGAGAACCGTATATAAGTGCAGTAGTCGCCGTGAA
CGTTCTTTTTCGCAACGGGTTTGCCGCCAGAACACAGGTAAGTGCCGTGTGTGGTTCCCGCGGGCCTGGC
CTCTTTACGGGTTATGGCCCTTGCGTGCCTTGAATTACTTCCACCTGGCTGCAGTACGTGATTCTTGATC
CCGAGCTTCGGGTTGGAAGTGGGTGGGAGAGTTCGAGGCCTTGCGCTTAAGGAGCCCCTTCGCCTCGTGC
TTGAGTTGAGGCCTGGCCTGGGCGCTGGGGCCGCCGCGTGCGAATCTGGTGGCACCTTCGCGCCTGTCTC
GCTGCTTTCGATAAGTCTCTAGCCATTTAAAATTTTTGATGACCTGCTGCGACGCTTTTTTTCTGGCAAG
ATAGTCTTGTAAATGCGGGCCAAGATCTGCACACTGGTATTTCGGTTTTTGGGGCCGCGGGCGGCGACGG
GGCCCGTGCGTCCCAGCGCACATGTTCGGCGAGGCGGGGCCTGCGAGCGCGGCCACCGAGAATCGGACGG
GGGTAGTCTCAAGCTGGCCGGCCTGCTCTGGTGCCTGGCCTCGCGCCGCCGTGTATCGCCCCGCCCTGGG
CGGCAAGGCTGGCCCGGTCGGCACCAGTTGCGTGAGCGGAAAGATGGCCGCTTCCCGGCCCTGCTGCAGG
GAGCTCAAAATGGAGGACGCGGCGCTCGGGAGAGCGGGCGGGTGAGTCACCCACACAAAGGAAAAGGGCC
TTTCCGTCCTCAGCCGTCGCTTCATGTGACTCCACGGAGTACCGGGCGCCGTCCAGGCACCTCGATTAGT
TCTCGAGCTTTTGGAGTACGTCGTCTTTAGGTTGGGGGGAGGGGTTTTATGCGATGGAGTTTCCCCACAC
TGAGTGGGTGGAGACTGAAGTTAGGCCAGCTTGGCACTTGATGTAATTCTCCTTGGAATTTGCCCTTTTT
GAGTTTGGATCTTGGTTCATTCTCAAGCCTCAGACAGTGGTTCAAAGTTTTTTTCTTCCATTTCAGGTGT
CGTGACGTACGGCCACCATGACCGAGTACAAGCCCACGGTGCGCCTCGCCACCCGCGACGACGTCCCCAG
GGCCGTACGCACCCTCGCCGCCGCGTTCGCCGACTACCCCGCCACGCGCCACACCGTCGATCCGGACCGC
CACATCGAGCGGGTCACCGAGCTGCAAGAACTCTTCCTCACGCGCGTCGGGCTCGACATCGGCAAGGTGT
GGGTCGCGGACGACGGCGCCGCCGTGGCGGTCTGGACCACGCCGGAGAGCGTCGAAGCGGGGGCGGTGTT
CGCCGAGATCGGCCCGCGCATGGCCGAGTTGAGCGGTTCCCGGCTGGCCGCGCAGCAACAGATGGAAGGC
CTCCTGGCGCCGCACCGGCCCAAGGAGCCCGCGTGGTTCCTGGCCACCGTCGGAGTCTCGCCCGACCACC
AGGGCAAGGGTCTGGGCAGCGCCGTCGTGCTCCCCGGAGTGGAGGCGGCCGAGCGCGCCGGGGTGCCCGC
CTTCCTGGAGACCTCCGCGCCCCGCAACCTCCCCTTCTACGAGCGGCTCGGCTTCACCGTCACCGCCGAC
GTCGAGGTGCCCGAAGGACCGCGCACCTGGTGCATGACCCGCAAGCCCGGTGCCTGAACGCGTTAAGTCG
ACAATCAACCTCTGGATTACAAAATTTGTGAAAGATTGACTGGTATTCTTAACTATGTTGCTCCTTTTAC
GCTATGTGGATACGCTGCTTTAATGCCTTTGTATCATGCTATTGCTTCCCGTATGGCTTTCATTTTCTCC
TCCTTGTATAAATCCTGGTTGCTGTCTCTTTATGAGGAGTTGTGGCCCGTTGTCAGGCAACGTGGCGTGG
TGTGCACTGTGTTTGCTGACGCAACCCCCACTGGTTGGGGCATTGCCACCACCTGTCAGCTCCTTTCCGG
GACTTTCGCTTTCCCCCTCCCTATTGCCACGGCGGAACTCATCGCCGCCTGCCTTGCCCGCTGCTGGACA
GGGGCTCGGCTGTTGGGCACTGACAATTCCGTGGTGTTGTCGGGGAAATCATCGTCCTTTCCTTGGCTGC
TCGCCTGTGTTGCCACCTGGATTCTGCGCGGGACGTCCTTCTGCTACGTCCCTTCGGCCCTCAATCCAGC
GGACCTTCCTTCCCGCGGCCTGCTGCCGGCTCTGCGGCCTCTTCCGCGTCTTCGCCTTCGCCCTCAGACG
AGTCGGATCTCCCTTTGGGCCGCCTCCCCGCGTCGACTTTAAGACCAATGACTTACAAGGCAGCTGTAGA
TCTTAGCCACTTTTTAAAAGAAAAGGGGGGACTGGAAGGGCTAATTCACTCCCAACGAAGACAAGATCTG
CTTTTTGCTTGTACTGGGTCTCTCTGGTTAGACCAGATCTGAGCCTGGGAGCTCTCTGGCTAACTAGGGA
ACCCACTGCTTAAGCCTCAATAAAGCTTGCCTTGAGTGCTTCAAGTAGTGTGTGCCCGTCTGTTGTGTGA
CTCTGGTAACTAGAGATCCCTCAGACCCTTTTAGTCAGTGTGGAAAATCTCTAGCAGTACGTATAGTAGT
TCATGTCATCTTATTATTCAGTATTTATAACTTGCAAAGAAATGAATATCAGAGAGTGAGAGGAACTTGT
TTATTGCAGCTTATAATGGTTACAAATAAAGCAATAGCATCACAAATTTCACAAATAAAGCATTTTTTTC
ACTGCATTCTAGTTGTGGTTTGTCCAAACTCATCAATGTATCTTATCATGTCTGGCTCTAGCTATCCCGC
CCCTAACTCCGCCCATCCCGCCCCTAACTCCGCCCAGTTCCGCCCATTCTCCGCCCCATGGCTGACTAAT
TTTTTTTATTTATGCAGAGGCCGAGGCCGCCTCGGCCTCTGAGCTATTCCAGAAGTAGTGAGGAGGCTTT
TTTGGAGGCCTAGGGACGTACCCAATTCGCCCTATAGTGAGTCGTATTACGCGCGCTCACTGGCCGTCGT
TTTACAACGTCGTGACTGGGAAAACCCTGGCGTTACCCAACTTAATCGCCTTGCAGCACATCCCCCTTTC
GCCAGCTGGCGTAATAGCGAAGAGGCCCGCACCGATCGCCCTTCCCAACAGTTGCGCAGCCTGAATGGCG
AATGGG
[124 nt withheld, positions 3367-3490]
C
[91 nt withheld, positions 3492-3582]
A
[49 nt withheld, positions 3584-3632]
CCTTTGACGTTGGAGTCCACGTTCTTT
[37 nt withheld, positions 3660-3696]
ACCCTATCTCGGTCTATTCTTTTGATTTATAAGGGATTTTGCCGATTTCGGCCTATTGGTTAAAAAATGA
GCTGATTTAACAAAAATTTAACGCGAATTTTAACAAAATATTAACGCTTACAATTTAGGTGGCACTTTTC
GGGGAAATGTGCGCGGAACCCCTATTTGTTTATTTTTCTAAATACATTCAAATATGTATCCGCTCATGAG
ACAATAACCCTGATAAATGCTTCAATAATATTGAAAAAGGAAGAGTATGAGTATTCAACATTTCCGTGTC
GCCCTTATTCCCTTTTTTGCGGCATTTTGCCTTCCTGTTTTTGCTCACCCAGAAACGCTGGTGAAAGTAA
AAGATGCTGAAGATCAGTTGGGTGCACGAGTGGGTTACATCGAACTGGATCTCAACAGCGGTAAGATCCT
TGAGAGTTTTCGCCCCGAAGAACGTTTTCCAATGATGAGCACTTTTAAAGTTCTGCTATGTGGCGCGGTA
TTATCCCGTATTGACGCCGGGCAAGAGCAACTCGGTCGCCGCATACACTATTCTCAGAATGACTTGGTTG
AGTACTCACCAGTCACAGAAAAGCATCTTACGGATGGCATGACAGTAAGAGAATTATGCAGTGCTGCCAT
AACCATGAGTGATAACACTGCGGCCAACTTACTTCTGACAACGATCGGAGGACCGAAGGAGCTAACCGCT
TTTTTGCACAACATGGGGGATCATGTAACTCGCCTTGATCGTTGGGAACCGGAGCTGAATGAAGCCATAC
CAAACGACGAGCGTGACACCACGATGCCTGTAGCAATGGCAACAACGTTGCGCAAACTATTAACTGGCGA
ACTACTTACTCTAGCTTCCCGGCAACAATTAATAGACTGGATGGAGGCGGATAAAGTTGCAGGACCACTT
CTGCGCTCGGCCCTTCCGGCTGGCTGGTTTATTGCTGATAAATCTGGAGCCGGTGAGCGTGGGTCTCGCG
GTATCATTGCAGCACTGGGGCCAGATGGTAAGCCCTCCCGTATCGTAGTTATCTACACGACGGGGAGTCA
GGCAACTATGGATGAACGAAATAGACAGATCGCTGAGATAGGTGCCTCACTGATTAAGCATTGGTAACTG
TCAGACCAAGTTTACTCATATATACTTTAGATTGATTTAAAACTTCATTTTTAATTTAAAAGGATCTAGG
TGAAGATCCTTTTTGATAATCTCATGACCAAAATCCCTTAACGTGAGTTTTCGTTCCACTGAGCGTCAGA
CCCCGTAGAAAAGATCAAAGGATCTTCTTGAGATCCTTTTTTTCTGCGCGTAATCTGCTGCTTGCAAACA
AAAAAACCACCGCTACCAGCGGTGGTTTGTTTGCCGGATCAAGAGCTACCAACTCTTTTTCCGAAGGTAA
CTGGCTTCAGCAGAGCGCAGATACCAAATACTGTTCTTCTAGTGTAGCCGTAGTTAGGCCACCACTTCAA
GAACTCTGTAGCACCGCCTACATACCTCGCTCTGCTAATCCTGTTACCAGTGGCTGCTGCCAGTGGCGAT
AAGTCGTGTCTTACCGGGTTGGACTCAAGACGATAGTTACCGGATAAGGCGCAGCGGTCGGGCTGAACGG
GGGGTTCGTGCACACAGCCCAGCTTGGAGCGAACGACCTACACCGAACTGAGATACCTACAGCGTGAGCT
ATGAGAAAGCGCCACGCTTCCCGAAGGGAGAAAGGCGGACAGGTATCCGGTAAGCGGCAGGGTCGGAACA
GGAGAGCGCACGAGGGAGCTTCCAGGGGGAAACGCCTGGTATCTTTATAGTCCTGTCGGGTTTCGCCACC
TCTGACTTGAGCGTCGATTTTTGTGATGCTCGTCAGGGGGGCGGAGCCTATGGAAAAACGCCAGCAACGC
GGCCTTTTTACGGTTCCTGGCCTTTTGCTGGCCTTTTGCTCACATGTTCTTTCCTGCGTTATCCCCTGAT
TCTGTGGATAACCGTATTACCGCCTTTGAGTGAGCTGATACCGCTCGCCGCAGCCGAACGACCGAGCGCA
GCGAGTCAGTGAGCGAGGAAGCGGAAGAGCGCCCAATACGCAAACCGCCTCTCCCCGCGCGTTGGCCGAT
TCATTAATGCAGCTGGCACGACAGGTTTCCCGACTGGAAAGCGGGCAGTGAGCGCAACGCAATTAATGTG
AGTTAGCTCACTCATTAGGCACCCCAGGCTTTACACTTTATGCTTCCGGCTCGTATGTTGTGTGGAATTG
TGAGCGGATAACAATTTCACACAGGAAACAGCTATGACCATGATTACGCCAAGCGCGCAATTAACCCTCA
CTAAAGGGAACAAAAGCTGGAGCTGCAAGCTTAATGTAGTCTTATGCAATACTCTTGTAGTCTTGCAACA
TGGTAACGATGAGTTAGCAACATGCCTTACAAGGAGAGAAAAAGCACCGTGCATGCCGATTGGTGGAAGT
AAGGTGGTACGATCGTGCCTTATTAGGAAGGCAACAGACGGGTCTGACATGGATTGGACGAACCACTGAA
TTGCCGCATTGCAGAGATATTGTATTTAAGTGCCTAGCTCGATACATAAACGGGTCTCTCTGGTTAGACC
AGATCTGAGCCTGGGAGCTCTCTGGCTAACTAGGGAACCCACTGCTTAAGCCTCAATAAAGCTTGCCTTG
AGTGCTTCAAGTAGTGTGTGCCCGTCTGTTGTGTGACTCTGGTAACTAGAGATCCCTCAGACCCTTTTAG
TCAGTGTGGAAAATCTCTAGCAGTGGCGCCCGAACAGGGACTTGAAAGCGAAAGGGAAACCAGAGGAGCT
CTCTCGACGCAGGACTCGGCTTGCTGAAGCGCGCACGGCAAGAGGCGAGGGGCGGCGACTGGTGAGTACG
CCAAAAATTTTGACTAGCGGAGGCTAGAAGGAGAGAGATGGGTGCGAGAGCGTCAGTATTAAGCGGGGGA
GAATTAGATCGCGATGGGAAAAAATTCGGTTAAGGCCAGGGGGAAAGAAAAAATATAAATTAAAACATAT
AGTATGGGCAAGCAGGGAGCTAGAACGATTCGCAGTTAATCCTGGCCTGTTAGAAACATCAGAAGGCTGT
AGACAAATACTGGGACAGCTACAACCATCCCTTCAGACAGGATCAGAAGAACTTAGATCATTATATAATA
CAGTAGCAACCCTCTATTGTGTGCATCAAAGGATAGAGATAAAAGACACCAAGGAAGCTTTAGACAAGAT
AGAGGAAGAGCAAAACAAAAGTAAGACCACCGCACAGCAAGCGGCCGCTGATCTTCAGACCTGGAGGAGG
AGATATGAGGGACAATTGGAGAAGTGAATTATATAAATATAAAGTAGTAAAAATTGAACCATTAGGAGTA
GCACCCACCAAGGCAAAGAGAAGAGTGGTGCAGAGAGAAAAAAGAGCAGTGGGAATAGGAGCTTTGTTCC
TTGGGTTCTTGGGAGCAGCAGGAAGCACTATGGGCGCAGCGTCAATGACGCTGACGGTACAGGCCAGACA
ATTATTGTCTGGTATAGTGCAGCAGCAGAACAATTTGCTGAGGGCTATTGAGGCGCAACAGCATCTGTTG
CAACTCACAGTCTGGGGCATCAAGCAGCTCCAGGCAAGAATCCTGGCTGTGGAAAGATACCTAAAGGATC
AACAGCTCCTGGGGATTTGGGGTTGCTCTGGAAAACTCATTTGCACCACTGCTGTGCCTTGGAATGCTAG
TTGGAGTAATAAATCTCTGGAACAGATTTGGAATCACACGACCTGGATGGAGTGGGACAGAGAAATTAAC
AATTACACAAGCTTAATACACTCCTTAATTGAAGAATCGCAAAACCAGCAAGAAAAGAATGAACAAGAAT
TATTGGAATTAGATAAATGGGCAAGTTTGTGGAATTGGTTTAACATAACAAATTGGCTGTGGTATATAAA
ATTATTCATAATGATAGTAGGAGGCTTGGTAGGTTTAAGAATAGTTTTTGCTGTACTTTCTATAGTGAAT
AGAGTTAGGCAGGGATATTCACCATTATCGTTTCAGACCCACCTCCCAACCCCGAGGGGACCCAGAGAGG
GCCTATTTCCCATGATTCCTTCATATTTGCATATACGATACAAGGCTGTTAGAGAGATAATTAGAATTAA
TTTGACTGTAAACACAAAGATATTAGTACAAAATACGTGACGTAGAAAGTAATAATTTCTTGGGTAGTTT
GCAGTTTTAAAATTATGTTTTAAAATGGACTATCATATGCTTACCGTAACTTGAAAGTATTTCGATTTCT
TGGCTTTATATATCTTGTGGAAAGGACGAAACACCGGAGACAGCTGAAGCGTGTTGGTTTTAGAGCTAGA
AATAGCAAGTTAAAATAAGGCTAGTCCGTTATCAACTTGAAAAAGTGGCACCGAGTCGGTGCTTTTTTAA
GCTTGGCGTAACTAGATCTTGAGACAAATGGCAGTATTCATCCACAATTTTAAAAGAAAAGGGGGGATTG
GGGGGTACAGTGCAGGGGAAAGAATAGTAGACATAATAGCAACAGACATACAAACTAAAGAATTACAAAA
ACAAATTACAAAAATTCAAAATTTTCGGGTTTATTACAGGGACAGCAGAGATCCACTTTGGCGCCGGCTC
GAGGGGG
Features (pLannotate 1.2.2; 29 found; start..end, strand, type, name):
     14..80      +  CDS            small t antigen (fragment): SV40 (simian virus 40) small t antigen
    106..317     +  promoter       EF-1α core promoter: core promoter for human elongation factor EF-1α
    318..1256    +  intron         EF-1α intron A: intron upstream of the start codon of human EF-1α
   1278..1877    +  CDS            PuroR (fragment): puromycin N-acetyltransferase; pac from Streptomyces; confers resistance to puromycin
   1893..2481    +  misc_feature   WPRE: woodchuck hepatitis virus posttranscriptional regulatory element
   2532..2551    +  misc_feature   cPPT/CTS (fragment): central polypurine tract and central termination sequence of HIV-1
   2553..2786    +  LTR            3' LTR (ΔU3): self-inactivating 3' long terminal repeat (LTR) from HIV-1
   2864..2985    +  polyA_signal   SV40 poly(A) signal: SV40 polyadenylation signal
   3025..3160    +  rep_origin     SV40 ori: SV40 origin of replication
   3181..3199    -  promoter       T7 promoter: promoter for bacteriophage T7 RNA polymerase
   3207..3362    +  CDS            lacZα (fragment): LacZα fragment of β-galactosidase; lacZ fragment
   3367..3795    +  rep_origin     f1 ori (sequence partly withheld): f1 bacteriophage origin of replication; arrow indicates direction of (+) strand synthesis
   3848..3952    +  promoter       AmpR promoter: bla
   3953..4813    +  CDS            AmpR: β-lactamase; bla; confers resistance to ampicillin, carbenicillin, and related antibiotics
   4984..5572    +  rep_origin     ori: high-copy-number ColE1/pMB1/pBR322/pUC origin of replication
   5755..5847    +  CDS            lacI (fragment): lac repressor; lacI; The lac repressor binds to the lac operator to inhibit transcription in E. coli. This inhibition can be relieved by adding lactose or isopropyl-β-D-thiogalactopyranoside (IPTG).
   5860..5881    +  protein_bind   CAP binding site: CAP binding activates transcription in the presence of cAMP. E. coli catabolite activator protein
   5896..5926    +  promoter       lac promoter: promoter for the E. coli lac operon
   5934..5950    +  protein_bind   lac operator: The lac repressor binds to the lac operator to inhibit transcription in E. coli. This inhibition can be relieved by adding lactose or isopropyl-β-D-thiogalactopyranoside (IPTG). lac repressor encoded by lacI
   5995..6013    +  promoter       T3 promoter: promoter for bacteriophage T3 RNA polymerase
   6041..6267    +  promoter       RSV promoter: Rous sarcoma virus enhancer/promoter
   6268..6448    +  LTR            5' LTR (truncated): truncated 5' long terminal repeat (LTR) from HIV-1
   6495..6620    +  misc_feature   HIV-1 Ψ: packaging signal of human immunodeficiency virus type 1
   6604..6967    +  CDS            HIV-1 gag (fragment): gag protein from human immunodeficiency virus 1; gag
   7113..7346    +  misc_feature   RRE: The Rev response element (RRE) of HIV-1 allows for Rev-dependent mRNA export from the nucleus to the cytoplasm.
   7723..7749    +  CDS            Rev (fragment): human immunodeficiency virus 1 (HIV-1) Rev protein; rev; enhances nuclear export of unspliced and incompletely spliced viral mRNAs
   7753..7993    +  promoter       U6 promoter: RNA polymerase III promoter for human U6 snRNA
   8023..8098    +  misc_RNA       gRNA scaffold: guide RNA scaffold for the Streptococcus pyogenes CRISPR/Cas9 system
   8154..8271    +  misc_feature   cPPT/CTS: central polypurine tract and central termination sequence of HIV-1
