[The description below was written by a language model from this plasmid's Addgene catalogue record and pLannotate feature annotations shown in this document.]
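Description:
POMK gRNA (BRDN0001146370) is a third-generation lentiviral guide RNA plasmid built on the lentiGuide-Puro backbone and designed to target human POMK (also known as SGK196), a member of a kinome-focused gRNA collection. It is maintained in E. coli through a high-copy ColE1/pUC-type origin with ampicillin selection from the β-lactamase gene. The backbone also carries an f1 origin, an SV40 origin and poly(A) signal, and remnants of lac and T7/T3 promoter elements left over from the parental cloning vector.

The lentiviral transfer cassette begins with an RSV promoter fused to a truncated HIV-1 5' LTR, which makes genomic RNA production Tat-independent. This is followed by the Ψ packaging signal with a partial gag sequence, the Rev response element for nuclear export of the unspliced genome, and a cPPT/CTS to aid nuclear import. It ends in a ΔU3 self-inactivating 3' LTR.

Within this unit, a human U6 RNA polymerase III promoter drives the POMK-specific spacer joined to the Streptococcus pyogenes Cas9 guide scaffold. A separate EF-1α core promoter with its intron A expresses puromycin N-acetyltransferase, followed by a WPRE to enhance transcript expression, so transduced mammalian cells can be selected with puromycin.

The plasmid does not encode Cas9, so it is meant to be used with a separate Cas9 lentivector or in cells that already express Cas9, typically for knockout of POMK. The guide was designed against two POMK reference transcripts. The cloning method is not recorded.
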