Addgene plasmid #77758: POMK gRNA (BRDN0001146370)
Purpose: 3rd generation lentiviral gRNA plasmid targeting human POMK
Depositing lab: John Doench & David Root. Depositing organization: Broad Institute. Publication: Optimized sgRNA design to maximize activity and minimize off-target effects of CRISPR-Cas9. Doench JG, Fusi N, Sullender M, Hegde M, Vaimberg EW, Donovan KF, Smith I, Tothova Z, Wilen C, Orchard R, Virgin HW, Listgarten J, Root DE. Nat Biotechnol. 2016 Jan 18. doi: 10.1038/nbt.3437. PubMed 26780180.
Backbone
  Vector backbone: lentiGuide-Puro
  Backbone manufacturer: Zhang Lab (Addgene plasmid # 52963)
  Vector type: Mammalian Expression, Lentiviral, CRISPR
  Selectable markers: Puromycin
Growth in bacteria
  Bacterial resistance: Ampicillin, 100 μg/mL
  Growth temperature: 37°C
  Growth strain: DH5alpha
  Copy number: High Copy
Gene/Insert
  Gene/Insert name: POMK (alt names: POMK; NM_001277971.1)
  gRNA/shRNA sequence: GAGACAGCTGAAGCGTGTTG
  Species: H. sapiens (human)
  Entrez Gene: POMK (a.k.a. MDDGA12, MDDGC12, SGK196)
  Promoter: hU6
  Cloning method: Unknown
  Sequencing primers: 5′ U6-F; 3′ pS2-R
Terms and licenses: Academic/Nonprofit Terms; Industry Terms: Not Available to Industry
Depositor comments: The gRNA was designed to target the following Genbank reference sequence(s): NM_001277971.1,NM_032237.4. Note that this plasmid does NOT contain Cas9. It should be used in conjunction with lentiCas9-Blast (Addgene #52962) or otherwise with cell lines already expressing Cas9. Browse the full kinome gRNA library at http://www.addgene.org/pooled-library/broadgpp-human-kinome/ or visit http://www.broadinstitute.org/rnai/public/ for detailed protocols and information.
How to cite: POMK gRNA (BRDN0001146370) was a gift from John Doench & David Root (Addgene plasmid # 77758 ; http://n2t.net/addgene:77758 ; RRID:Addgene_77758)
