>Addgene plasmid #77758 | POMK gRNA (BRDN0001146370) | depositor partial sequence | sequence record 145218 | Target Sequence
GAGACAGCTGAAGCGTGTTG
