>Addgene plasmid #77758 | POMK gRNA (BRDN0001146370) | addgene partial sequence | sequence record 188361 | hU6-F
AGAAAGTAATAATTTCTTGGGTAGTTTGCAGTTTTAAAATTATGTTTTAAAATGGACTATCATATGCTTA
CCGTAACTTGAAAGTATTTCGATTTCTTGGCTTTATATATCTTGTGGAAAGGACGAAACACCGGAGACAG
CTGAAGCGTGTTGGTTTTAGAGCTAGAAATAGCAAGTTAAAATAAGGCTAGTCCGTTATCAACTTGAAAA
AGTGGCACCGAGTCGGTGCTTTTTTAAGCTTGGCGTAACTAGATCTTGAGACAAATGGCAGTATTCATCC
ACAATTTTAAAAGAAAAGGGGGGATTGGGGGGTACAGTGCAGGGGAAAGAATAGTAGACATAATAGCAAC
AGACATACAAACTAAAGAATTACAAAAACAAATTACAAAAATTCAAAATTTTCGGGTTTATTACAGGGAC
AGCAGAGATCCACTTTGGCGCCGGCTCGAGGGGGCCCGGGTGCAAAGATGGATAAAGTTTTAAACAGAGA
GGAATCTTTGCAGCTAATGGACCTTCTAGGTCTTGAAAGGAGTGGGAATTGGCTCCGGTGCCCGTCAGTG
GGCAGAGCGC
